Addgene plasmid #16138: pOX + kqt3
Depositing lab: Larry Salkoff. Depositing organization: Washington University in Saint Louis. Publication: KCNQ-like potassium channels in Caenorhabditis elegans. Conserved properties and modulation. Wei AD, Butler A, Salkoff L. J Biol Chem. 2005 Jun 3. 280(22):21337-45. 10.1074/jbc.M502734200 PubMed 15797864.
Backbone
  Vector backbone: pOX
  Backbone size w/o insert (bp): 3200
  Vector type: Xenopus Oocyte expression
Growth in bacteria
  Bacterial resistance: Ampicillin, 100 μg/mL
  Growth temperature: 37°C
  Growth strain: DH5alpha
  Copy number: Unknown
Gene/Insert
  Gene/Insert name: Caenorhabditis elegans potassium channel (alt name: Y54G9A.3)
  Species: C. elegans (nematode)
  Insert size (bp): 1900
  Mutation: lacks aa1-16 compared to GenBank reference AY572975
  Entrez Gene: kqt-3 (a.k.a. CELE_Y54G9A.3)
  Cloning method: Restriction Enzyme; 5′ cloning site Sal1 (not destroyed); 3′ cloning site Xho1 (not destroyed)
  Sequencing primers: 5′ T3; 3′ T7
Terms and licenses: Academic/Nonprofit Terms; Industry Terms: Not Available to Industry
Depositor comments: Please note that Addgene's sequencing results indicate the kqt3 insert in this plasmid is lacking the first 16 amino acids when compared to GenBank accession number AY572975 and begins with the sequence MTYRAMINCLERP... According to the depositing laboratory, this is the exact constructed used in the associated publication listed below and it functions as described in the publication.
How to cite: pOX + kqt3 was a gift from Larry Salkoff (Addgene plasmid # 16138 ; http://n2t.net/addgene:16138 ; RRID:Addgene_16138)
