[The description below was written by a language model from this plasmid's Addgene catalogue record.]
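Description:
pOX + kqt3 is a Xenopus oocyte expression plasmid carrying the Caenorhabditis elegans kqt-3 gene (also designated Y54G9A.3), which encodes a KCNQ-like potassium channel. The insert of roughly 1.9 kb sits in the approximately 3.2 kb pOX backbone, cloned by restriction digestion between a 5′ SalI site and a 3′ XhoI site, both of which remain intact so the coding region can be excised or moved. The plasmid is propagated in E. coli under ampicillin selection; its copy number is not recorded, and the record gives no feature table, so the origin of replication and the exact regulatory elements flanking the insert are not stated. T3 and T7 primers are listed for sequencing from the 5′ and 3′ ends respectively, which indicates that these phage promoter sequences flank the cloning site. In oocyte expression vectors such promoters are commonly used for in vitro transcription of cRNA for injection, although the record does not say which promoter drives sense transcription here.

Sequencing by the repository shows that the kqt-3 open reading frame lacks the first 16 amino acids relative to the GenBank reference for this gene, beginning instead at a downstream methionine. The depositing laboratory states that this is the exact construct used in the associated study of C. elegans KCNQ-like channels and that it functions as reported there. The construct is suited to heterologous expression of the KQT-3 channel in Xenopus oocytes, consistent with the associated work on the conserved properties and modulation of these channels.
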