>Addgene plasmid #16138 | pOX + kqt3 | addgene partial sequence | sequence record 22540 | T3 5'-GCAATTAACCCTCACTAAAGG-3'
CTTGTTCTTTTTGCAGAGCTCAGAATAAACGCTCAACTTTGGCAGAGCTAGCGTCGACGCCACCATGACC
TACCGAGCAATGATATATAATTGTCTAGAACGCCCGACTGGCTGGAAGTGCTTTTTGTATCATTTTAGTG
TATTCTTGATTGTTCTGATATGTCTTATATTATCAGTTTTATCAACTGTCGAGGAGCATAGTCATTTTGC
CGCTGAGCTACTTTACATCTTGGAAATAGTGCTTGTAGTCTTTTTCTCCGTCGAATTTATCGTCCGACTA
TGGTCCGCCGGGTGCCGATCTAAATACATTGGTGTCTACGGCCGCCTGAAGTTTGTGAGGAAGCCGATAA
CGCTGATTGATTTGGTGGTCGTCATCTGCAGCTTATTCGTGATATGCTTCGGCACGGAGGGCCAAGTTTT
TGCGGCAAGCGCGATGCGGGGGATACGGTTTCTGCAGATTCTGAGGATGCTCCACGTCGATCGGCAGGGT
GGCACATGGCGTCTCCTCGGCTCGGTAGTCTTCATCCATCGCCAGGAGCTCATCACAACTCTCTACATCG
GATTCCTCGGCCTTATCTTCTCCAGTTACTTTGTTTACCTGGCCGAGAAGGATCATATCGGAGTAGACGG
CCGTCAAGCGTTCACAAGCTATGCAGACGCGCTCTGGTGGGGTGTAATAACCATGACAACTATCGGCTAC
GGTGATGTTGTACCCCAGACATG
